>Addgene plasmid #220670 | AiP1849 - pAAV-AiE2436m-minBG-SYFP2-WPRE-BGHpA | addgene full sequence | sequence record 462520 | Addgene NGS Result
CCTGCAGGCAGCTGCGCGCTCGCTCGCTCACTGAGGCCGCCCGGGCGTCGGGCGACCTTTGGTCGCCCGG
CCTCAGTGAGCGAGCGAGCGCGCAGAGAGGGAGTGGCCAACTCCATCACTAGGGGTTCCTGCGGCCGCAC
GCGTTGTAAGAGTAATAATCGCTAGAGACTAAAGGGCCCCCACTATAGGGGTCAGACAGGCAGGATCCTG
CCCTAGCTAAATGACTTTTGACCAGACAGCCACCTCTTCCATCCCCATCGGCTCCTCTGCAAAAGGGAAC
CCACTTTCCACAAACAAAGCAGCTGTCCATGCTCCCAGCACATAGTAGGACCTCCACCAATGAGCAGAAA
GAGAATGTGGGACTCCACCCTAGTGCAGCTGGACCCATGTTCCCAAACCCACTCCTGGCCAGGGCAGCTG
CAGTCCCAGTGGGGCGTTTTTTAACCTCCAAGATGGCCGTGGGCTCCAGAGCAGCACTGCATCTCTGCTG
AATCCCTGCGTGTGTGGGCAAAGCTGCTGCTGTTCCCGAGGATCTAAAATTGCCTTCCTCTGATTGCTGC
TATACAAACCGAGGCGCCACTCGCTTCCCCCATCCAGTTGGGTCTATTTCAAGAACACATTGATGAGCGC
TGATTGAGCTTTGATTACTGCAAGCCGAGCAAGCGAGCTAGTGCCTTGGCCAGCCCCCTCCCCAGCCTCC
GTGGGATGCGTTCACTCCCACTTGGCCACTACGGCCCACTGCTACCCCAAGGGCCATCAGAAGAGGCAAG
GAAGGGACACACATGGGGCATCTCACACTCATCACCTCCTAAGATACTTTGTTGAGTCCCTTTTCTCTCC
AGAGCCACTCTCCCCACTGCTAAACCCTCTGGATTTCAGAGCGGGAGCATGGCGGACAGAGTGAGAGATT
TGCATGTTGGGTTTAAGATGCACTGAGCCGGAGCTCGGGCTGGGCATAAAAGTCAGGGCAGAGCCATCTA
TTGCTTACATTTGCTTCTGGGATCCAGATCTTTCGAAGCTAGCGCTACCGGTCGCCACCATGGTGAGCAA
GGGCGAGGAGCTGTTCACCGGGGTGGTGCCCATCCTGGTCGAGCTGGACGGCGACGTAAACGGCCACAAG
TTCAGCGTGTCCGGCGAGGGCGAGGGCGATGCCACCTACGGCAAGCTGACCCTGAAGCTGATCTGCACCA
CCGGCAAGCTGCCCGTGCCCTGGCCCACCCTCGTGACCACCCTGGGCTACGGCGTGCAGTGCTTCGCCCG
CTACCCCGACCACATGAAGCAGCACGACTTCTTCAAGTCCGCCATGCCCGAAGGCTACGTCCAGGAGCGC
ACCATCTTCTTCAAGGACGACGGCAACTACAAGACCCGCGCCGAGGTGAAGTTCGAGGGCGACACCCTGG
TGAACCGCATCGAGCTGAAGGGCATCGACTTCAAGGAGGACGGCAACATCCTGGGGCACAAGCTGGAGTA
CAACTACAACAGCCACAACGTCTATATCACCGCCGACAAGCAGAAGAACGGCATCAAGGCCAACTTCAAG
ATCCGCCACAACATCGAGGACGGCGGCGTGCAGCTCGCCGACCACTACCAGCAGAACACCCCCATCGGCG
ACGGCCCCGTGCTGCTGCCCGACAACCACTACCTGAGCTACCAGTCCAAGCTGAGCAAAGACCCCAACGA
GAAGCGCGATCACATGGTCCTGCTGGAGTTCGTGACCGCCGCCGGGATCACTCTCGGCATGGACGAGCTG
TACAAGTAAGTCGACGGCGCGCCGCGGCCGCGAATTCGATATCATAATCAACCTCTGGATTACAAAATTT
GTGAAAGATTGACTGGTATTCTTAACTATGTTGCTCCTTTTACGCTATGTGGATACGCTGCTTTAATGCC
TTTGTATCATGCTATTGCTTCCCGTATGGCTTTCATTTTCTCCTCCTTGTATAAATCCTGGTTAGTTCTT
GCCACGGCGGAACTCATCGCCGCCTGCCTTGCCCGCTGCTGGACAGGGGCTCGGCTGTTGGGCACTGACA
ATTCCGTGGCTCGAGAGATCTTCGACTGTGCCTTCTAGTTGCCAGCCATCTGTTGTTTGCCCCTCCCCCG
TGCCTTCCTTGACCCTGGAAGGTGCCACTCCCACTGTCCTTTCCTAATAAAATGAGGAAATTGCATCGCA
TTGTCTGAGTAGGTGTCATTCTATTCTGGGGGGTGGGGTGGGGCAGGACAGCAAGGGGGAGGATTGGGAA
GACAATAGCAGGCATGAGATCTCACGTGCGGACCGAGCGGCCGCAGGAACCCCTAGTGATGGAGTTGGCC
ACTCCCTCTCTGCGCGCTCGCTCGCTCACTGAGGCCGGGCGACCAAAGGTCGCCCGACGCCCGGGCTTTG
CCCGGGCGGCCTCAGTGAGCGAGCGAGCGCGCAGCTGCCTGCAGGGGCGCCTGATGCGGTATTTTCTCCT
TACGCATCTGTGCGGTATTTCACACCGCATA
[95 nt withheld, positions 2482-2576]
T
[46 nt withheld, positions 2578-2623]
C
[141 nt withheld, positions 2625-2765]
CCTTTGACGTTGGAGTCCACGTTCTTT
[37 nt withheld, positions 2793-2829]
ACTCTATCTCGGGCTATTCTTTTGATTTATAAGGGATTTTGCCGATTTCGGTCTATTGGTTAAAAAATGA
GCTGATTTAACAAAAATTTAACGCGAATTTTAACAAAATATTAACGTTTACAATTTTATGGTGCACTCTC
AGTACAATCTGCTCTGATGCCGCATAGTTAAGCCAGCCCCGACACCCGCCAACACCCGCTGACGCGCCCT
GACGGGCTTGTCTGCTCCCGGCATCCGCTTACAGACAAGCTGTGACCGTCTCCGGGAGCTGCATGTGTCA
GAGGTTTTCACCGTCATCACCGAAACGCGCGAGACGAAAGGGCCTCGTGATACGCCTATTTTTATAGGTT
AATGTCATGATAATAATGGTTTCTTAGACGTCAGGTGGCACTTTTCGGGGAAATGTGCGCGGAACCCCTA
TTTGTTTATTTTTCTAAATACATTCAAATATGTATCCGCTCATGAGACAATAACCCTGATAAATGCTTCA
ATAATATTGAAAAAGGAAGAGTATGAGTATTCAACATTTCCGTGTCGCCCTTATTCCCTTTTTTGCGGCA
TTTTGCCTTCCTGTTTTTGCTCACCCAGAAACGCTGGTGAAAGTAAAAGATGCTGAAGATCAGTTGGGTG
CACGAGTGGGTTACATCGAACTGGATCTCAACAGCGGTAAGATCCTTGAGAGTTTTCGCCCCGAAGAACG
TTTTCCAATGATGAGCACTTTTAAAGTTCTGCTATGTGGCGCGGTATTATCCCGTATTGACGCCGGGCAA
GAGCAACTCGGTCGCCGCATACACTATTCTCAGAATGACTTGGTTGAGTACTCACCAGTCACAGAAAAGC
ATCTTACGGATGGCATGACAGTAAGAGAATTATGCAGTGCTGCCATAACCATGAGTGATAACACTGCGGC
CAACTTACTTCTGACAACGATCGGAGGACCGAAGGAGCTAACCGCTTTTTTGCACAACATGGGGGATCAT
GTAACTCGCCTTGATCGTTGGGAACCGGAGCTGAATGAAGCCATACCAAACGACGAGCGTGACACCACGA
TGCCTGTAGCAATGGCAACAACGTTGCGCAAACTATTAACTGGCGAACTACTTACTCTAGCTTCCCGGCA
ACAATTAATAGACTGGATGGAGGCGGATAAAGTTGCAGGACCACTTCTGCGCTCGGCCCTTCCGGCTGGC
TGGTTTATTGCTGATAAATCTGGAGCCGGTGAGCGTGGGTCTCGCGGTATCATTGCAGCACTGGGGCCAG
ATGGTAAGCCCTCCCGTATCGTAGTTATCTACACGACGGGGAGTCAGGCAACTATGGATGAACGAAATAG
ACAGATCGCTGAGATAGGTGCCTCACTGATTAAGCATTGGTAACTGTCAGACCAAGTTTACTCATATATA
CTTTAGATTGATTTAAAACTTCATTTTTAATTTAAAAGGATCTAGGTGAAGATCCTTTTTGATAATCTCA
TGACCAAAATCCCTTAACGTGAGTTTTCGTTCCACTGAGCGTCAGACCCCGTAGAAAAGATCAAAGGATC
TTCTTGAGATCCTTTTTTTCTGCGCGTAATCTGCTGCTTGCAAACAAAAAAACCACCGCTACCAGCGGTG
GTTTGTTTGCCGGATCAAGAGCTACCAACTCTTTTTCCGAAGGTAACTGGCTTCAGCAGAGCGCAGATAC
CAAATACTGTTCTTCTAGTGTAGCCGTAGTTAGGCCACCACTTCAAGAACTCTGTAGCACCGCCTACATA
CCTCGCTCTGCTAATCCTGTTACCAGTGGCTGCTGCCAGTGGCGATAAGTCGTGTCTTACCGGGTTGGAC
TCAAGACGATAGTTACCGGATAAGGCGCAGCGGTCGGGCTGAACGGGGGGTTCGTGCACACAGCCCAGCT
TGGAGCGAACGACCTACACCGAACTGAGATACCTACAGCGTGAGCTATGAGAAAGCGCCACGCTTCCCGA
AGGGAGAAAGGCGGACAGGTATCCGGTAAGCGGCAGGGTCGGAACAGGAGAGCGCACGAGGGAGCTTCCA
GGGGGAAACGCCTGGTATCTTTATAGTCCTGTCGGGTTTCGCCACCTCTGACTTGAGCGTCGATTTTTGT
GATGCTCGTCAGGGGGGCGGAGCCTATGGAAAAACGCCAGCAACGCGGCCTTTTTACGGTTCCTGGCCTT
TTGCTGGCCTTTTGCTCACATGT
Features (pLannotate 1.2.2; 14 found; start..end, strand, type, name):
     12..39      +  repeat_region  AAV2 ITR (fragment): inverted terminal repeat of adeno-associated virus serotype 2 inverted
     68..95      +  repeat_region  AAV2 ITR (fragment): inverted terminal repeat of adeno-associated virus serotype 2 inverted
   1040..1756    +  CDS            SYFP2: SYFP2 is a basic (constitutively fluorescent) yellow fluorescent protein published in 2006, derived from Aequorea victoria. It is reported to be a very rapidly-maturing monomer with moderate acid sensitivity.
   1796..1953    +  misc_feature   WPRE (fragment): woodchuck hepatitis virus posttranscriptional regulatory element
   1959..2039    +  misc_feature   WPRE (fragment): woodchuck hepatitis virus posttranscriptional regulatory element
   2056..2167    +  polyA_signal   bGH poly(A) signal: bovine growth hormone polyadenylation signal
   2285..2425    +  repeat_region  AAV2 ITR: inverted terminal repeat of adeno-associated virus serotype 2 inverted
   2430..2481    -  misc_feature   bom (fragment): basis of mobility region from pBR322
   2500..2955    +  rep_origin     f1 ori (sequence partly withheld): f1 bacteriophage origin of replication; arrow indicates direction of (+) strand synthesis
   2956..3005    -  misc_feature   bom (fragment): basis of mobility region from pBR322
   3107..3142    -  CDS            rop (fragment): Rop protein, which maintains plasmids at low copy number; rop
   3237..3341    +  promoter       AmpR promoter: bla
   3342..4202    +  CDS            AmpR: β-lactamase; bla; confers resistance to ampicillin, carbenicillin, and related antibiotics
   4373..4961    +  rep_origin     ori: high-copy-number ColE1/pMB1/pBR322/pUC origin of replication
