[The description below was written by a language model from this plasmid's Addgene catalogue record and pLannotate feature annotations shown in this document.]
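Description:
AiP1849 - pAAV-AiE2436m-minBG-SYFP2-WPRE-BGHpA is an AAV transfer plasmid built on a pAAV2 backbone and intended for packaging a recombinant AAV genome that reports the activity of a candidate brain enhancer. It is propagated in bacteria as a high-copy plasmid through a ColE1/pUC-type origin and selected with ampicillin via the β-lactamase gene and its own promoter. An f1 phage origin is also present, together with short remnants of pBR322 bom and rop sequences in the backbone. The sequenced record is about 5 kb.

The expression cassette lies between AAV2 inverted terminal repeats, which supply the cis signals for replication and encapsidation of the vector genome. The right-hand ITR is annotated in full, whereas the left one is detected only as short fragments, so the annotation of that repeat is incomplete. According to the catalogue entry, the enhancer AiE2436m is placed upstream of a minimal beta-globin promoter (minBG). Neither element is called out in the feature table, but both presumably occupy the unannotated region ahead of the reporter, with the enhancer flanked by retained MluI and SgrAI cloning sites. The minimal promoter has little activity alone, so transcription of the yellow fluorescent protein SYFP2 depends on the enhancer and marks the cells in which it is active. A WPRE, annotated here as two fragments covering a shortened element, boosts transcript stability and expression, and a bovine growth hormone polyadenylation signal terminates the message. The construct belongs to a collection of enhancer AAVs developed for genetic access to cortical cell types, although the record does not state which brain cell populations AiE2436m labels.
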