Addgene plasmid #220670: AiP1849 - pAAV-AiE2436m-minBG-SYFP2-WPRE-BGHpA
Purpose: AiE2436m is an enhancer sequence, designed to drive AAV-mediated transgene expression in specific populations of brain cells
Depositing lab: Allen Institute for Brain Science & Bosiljka Tasic. Depositing organization: Allen Institute. Publication: A suite of enhancer AAVs and transgenic mouse lines for genetic access to cortical cell types. Ben-Simon Y, Hooper M, Narayan S, Daigle TL, Dwivedi D, Way SW, Oster A, Stafford DA, Mich JK, Taormina MJ, Martinez RA, Opitz-Araya X, Roth JR, Alexander JR, Allen S, Amster A, Arbuckle J, Ayala A, Baker PM, Bakken TE, Barcelli T, Barta S, Bendrick J, Bertagnolli D, Bielstein C, Bishwakarma P, Bowlus J, Boyer G, Brouner K, Casian B, Casper T, Chakka AB, Chakrabarty R, Chance RK, Chavan S, Clark M, Colbert K, Collman F, Daniel S, Departee M, DiValentin P, Donadio N, Dotson N, Egdorf T, Fliss T, Gabitto M, Garcia J, Gary A, Gasperini M, Gloe J, Goldy J, Gore BB, Graybuck L, Greisman N, Haeseleer F, Halterman C, Haradon Z, Hastings SD, Helback O, Ho W, Hockemeyer D, Huang C, Huff S, Hunker A, Johansen N, Jones D, Juneau Z, Kalmbach B, Kannan M, Khem S, Kussick E, Kutsal R, Larsen R, Lee C, Lee AY, Leibly M, Lenz GH, Li S, Liang E, Lusk N, Madigan Z, Malloy J, Malone J, McCue R, Melchor J, Mollenkopf T, Moosman S, Morin E, Newman D, Ng L, Ngo K, Omstead V, Otto S, Oyama A, Pena N, Pham T, Phillips E, Pom CA, Potekhina L, Ransford S, Ray PL, Rette D, Reynoldson C, Rimorin C, Rocha D, Ruiz A, Sanchez REA, Sawyer L, Sedeno-Cortes A, Sevigny JP, Shapovalova N, Shepard N, Shulga L, Sigler AR, Siverts L, Soliman S, Somasundaram S, Staats B, Stewart K, Szelenyi E, Tieu M, Trader C, Tran A, van Velthoven CTJ, Walker M, Wang Y, Weed N, Wirthlin M, Wood T, Wynalda B, Yao Z, Zhou T, Ariza J, Dee N, Reding M, Ronellenfitch K, Mufti S, Sunkin SM, Smith KA, Esposito L, Waters J, Thyagarajan B, Yao S, Lein ES, Zeng H, Levi BP, Ngai J, Ting JT, Tasic B. Cell. 2025 May 16:S0092-8674(25)00513-6. doi: 10.1016/j.cell.2025.05.002. PubMed 40403729.
Backbone
  Vector backbone: pAAV2
  Vector type: AAV
Growth in bacteria
  Bacterial resistance: Ampicillin, 100 μg/mL
  Growth temperature: 37°C
  Growth strain: NEB Stable
  Copy number: High Copy
Gene/Insert
  Gene/Insert name: SYFP2
  Species: Synthetic
  Promoter: minBG
  Cloning method: Gibson Cloning
Terms and licenses: Academic/Nonprofit Terms; Industry Terms: Not Available to Industry
Depositor comments: 5' Cloning Site: MluI (not destroyed), 3' Cloning Site: SgrAI (not destroyed). Please visit https://doi.org/10.1101/2024.06.10.597244 for bioRxiv preprint.
How to cite: AiP1849 - pAAV-AiE2436m-minBG-SYFP2-WPRE-BGHpA was a gift from Allen Institute for Brain Science & Bosiljka Tasic (Addgene plasmid # 220670 ; http://n2t.net/addgene:220670 ; RRID:Addgene_220670)
